Addgene plasmid #10874: p2090 HPV-11 E2
Depositing lab: Peter Howley. Depositing organization: Harvard Medical School. Publication: Transient replication of human papillomavirus DNAs. Del Vecchio AM, Romanczuk H, Howley PM, Baker CC. J Virol. 1992 Oct . 66(10):5949-58. PubMed 1326651.
Backbone
  Vector backbone: pCMV4
  Backbone size w/o insert (bp): 4874
  Vector type: Mammalian Expression
Growth in bacteria
  Bacterial resistance: Ampicillin, 100 μg/mL
  Growth temperature: 37°C
  Growth strain: DH5alpha
  Copy number: High Copy
Gene/Insert
  Gene/Insert name: HPV11 E2
  Species: Human papillomavirus
  Insert size (bp): 1174
  Cloning method: Restriction Enzyme; 5′ cloning site BglII (not destroyed); 3′ cloning site XbaI (not destroyed)
  Sequencing primers: 5′ CMV Forward
Terms and licenses: Academic/Nonprofit Terms; Industry Terms: Not Available to Industry
Depositor comments: Wild-type HPV-11 E2 ORF (HPV-11 nucleotides 2710-3884) was cloned into pCMV4.
How to cite: p2090 HPV-11 E2 was a gift from Peter Howley (Addgene plasmid # 10874 ; http://n2t.net/addgene:10874 ; RRID:Addgene_10874)
