[The description below was written by a language model from this plasmid's Addgene catalogue record.]
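Description:
p2090 HPV-11 E2 is a mammalian expression plasmid built on the pCMV4 backbone (about 4.9 kb without insert) that carries the wild-type E2 open reading frame of human papillomavirus type 11. The insert, roughly 1.17 kb and corresponding to HPV-11 genome nucleotides 2710–3884, was placed into the vector by restriction cloning between BglII and XbaI sites, both of which remain intact and could be used to excise or exchange the fragment. The plasmid is maintained in E. coli as a high-copy replicon under ampicillin selection. No feature table accompanies the record, so the promoter and other regulatory elements are not listed explicitly. However, the pCMV4 backbone name and the use of a CMV forward sequencing primer upstream of the insert are consistent with transcription from a cytomegalovirus immediate-early promoter. No epitope tag, reporter or mammalian selection marker is recorded, which suggests the plasmid is intended for transient transfection, producing untagged, native E2.

E2 is the papillomavirus regulatory protein that binds specific sites in the viral upstream regulatory region. There it modulates viral transcription and, by recruiting the E1 helicase to the origin, supports viral DNA replication. The associated publication concerns transient replication of human papillomavirus DNAs, so this construct was most likely used to supply E2 in trans in cultured mammalian cells. In such assays it would typically be paired with an E1 expression vector and an origin-containing plasmid to measure origin-dependent replication. It would also suit studies of E2-dependent transcriptional regulation.
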