>Addgene plasmid #10874 | p2090 HPV-11 E2 | addgene partial sequence | sequence record 37133 | CMV-F 5'-CGCAAATGGGCGGTAGGCGTG-3'
GAGCTCGTTTAGTGAACCGTCAGAATTGTTTTTATTTTTAATTTTCTTTCAAATACTTCCATCGAATTCA
GATCTGAGGACGAGGAAGATGGAAGCAATAGCCAAGCGTTTAGATGCGTGCCAGGATCAGTTGTTAGAAC
TTTATGAAGAAAACAGTATTGATATACACAAACACATTATGCATTGGAAATGCATACGATTGGAAAGTGT
ATTACTACACAAAGCAAAACAAATGGGCCTGAGCCACATCGGGTTACAAGTAGTACCACCATTAACTGTG
TCAGAGACTAAAGGACATAATGCTATTGAAATGCAAATGCATTTAGAATCCTTAGCAAAAACTCAGTATG
GTGTGGAACCTTGGACATTACAGGACACCAGTTATGAAATGTGGCTAACACCACCCAAACGGTGCTTTAA
AAAACAGGGAAATACTGTGGAGGTAAAATTTGATGGCTGTGAAGACAATGTAATGGAGTATGTGGTATGG
ACACATATATACCTGCAGGACAACGACTCATGGGTAAAAGTAACTAGTTCCGTAGATGCCAAGGGCATAT
ATTATACATGTGGACAATTTAAAACATATTATGTAAATTTTAATAAAGAGGCACAAAAGTATGGTAGTAC
CAATCATTGGGAAGTATGTTATGGCAGCACAGTTATATGTTCTCCTGCATCTGTATCTAGCACTGTACGA
GAAGTATCCATTGCTGAACCTACTACATACACCCCCGCACAGACCACCGCCCCTACAGTGTCCGCCTGCA
CCACGGAAGACGGCGTGTCGGCGCCGCCTAGGAAGCGAGCACGTGGACCGTCCACTAACAACACCCTGT
